Addgene plasmid #242819: EBFP2-K1K2
Purpose: Encodes human kindlin1 containing kindlin2 F3 domain and N-terminal EBFP2 tag
Depositing lab: Cheng-han Yu. Depositing organization: University of Hong Kong. Publication: Kindlin Regulates Mechanosensitive Activation and Adhesion Assembly of Integrin beta6. Lee WN, Li J, Chen NP, Yu CH. Adv Sci (Weinh). 2025 Jun 10:e01078. doi: 10.1002/advs.202501078. PubMed 40492509.
Backbone
  Vector backbone: EBFP2-C1
  Vector type: Mammalian Expression
Growth in bacteria
  Bacterial resistance: Kanamycin, 50 μg/mL
  Growth temperature: 37°C
  Growth strain: DH5alpha
  Copy number: High Copy
Gene/Insert
  Gene/Insert name: Kindlin1 (alt names: FERMT1; Fermitin family member 1 (FERMT1))
  Species: H. sapiens (human)
  Mutation: Kindlin1 chimera containing the F3 domain of kindlin2
  Entrez Gene: Fermt1 (a.k.a. Kindlin-1, 5830467P10Rik, RP23-308A23.1)
  Cloning method: Gibson Cloning
Terms and licenses: Academic/Nonprofit Terms; Industry Terms: Not Available to Industry
How to cite: EBFP2-K1K2 was a gift from Cheng-han Yu (Addgene plasmid # 242819 ; http://n2t.net/addgene:242819 ; RRID:Addgene_242819)
