[The description below was written by a language model from this plasmid's Addgene catalogue record and pLannotate feature annotations shown in this document.]
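Description:
EBFP2-K1K2 is a mammalian expression plasmid of about 7 kb built on the EBFP2-C1 backbone, a C1-type fluorescent protein fusion vector. It is propagated in E. coli from a high-copy ColE1/pUC-type origin and selected with kanamycin. The resistance gene is the Tn5 aminoglycoside phosphotransferase (NeoR/KanR), preceded by both a bacterial bla-type promoter and the SV40 early promoter/origin and followed by an HSV TK polyadenylation signal, so the same cassette can also confer G418 resistance in mammalian cells. An f1 origin is also present. The SV40 origin would allow episomal replication in cells that express large T antigen. The short annotations for large T antigen, ble and bGH poly(A) are fragmentary matches to backbone sequence rather than functional elements.

The payload is a single CMV enhancer/promoter-driven open reading frame ending at an SV40 polyadenylation signal. EBFP2, a monomeric, rapidly maturing blue fluorescent protein derived from Aequorea victoria, sits at the N-terminus, followed by residual multiple cloning site sequence serving as a linker, and then the kindlin coding region, which was inserted by Gibson assembly. The insert is a human kindlin-1 (FERMT1) chimera in which the F3 domain is that of kindlin-2. The automated annotation labels the whole coding region as FERMT1 and does not mark the swapped segment, so the chimera junctions cannot be read from the feature table. The catalogue's Entrez gene link also carries mouse-style aliases, although the stated species is human.

Kindlins are FERM-domain adaptors that contribute to integrin activation and cell adhesion. This domain-swap construct is suited to testing which isoform-specific properties of kindlin depend on the F3 domain, with the blue tag allowing live-cell imaging of localisation at adhesions. The associated study concerns kindlin regulation of integrin β6 activation and adhesion assembly.
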