Features (pLannotate 1.2.2; 17 found; start..end, strand, type, name):
      2..590     +  rep_origin     ori: high-copy-number ColE1/pMB1/pBR322/pUC origin of replication
    765..1068    +  enhancer       CMV enhancer: human cytomegalovirus immediate early enhancer
   1069..1272    +  promoter       CMV promoter: human cytomegalovirus (CMV) immediate early promoter
   1317..2033    +  CDS            EBFP2: EBFP2 is a basic (constitutively fluorescent) blue fluorescent protein published in 2007, derived from Aequorea victoria. It is reported to be a rapidly-maturing monomer with moderate acid sensitivity.
   2034..2092    +  misc_feature   MCS (fragment): multiple cloning site
   2208..4238    +  CDS            FERMT1: FERM1_HUMAN - Also known as C20orf42, KIND1, URP1. Experimental evidence at protein level: Swiss-Prot protein existence level 1. Involved in cell adhesion. Contributes to integrin activation. When coexpressed with talin, potentiates activation of ITGA2B. Required for normal keratinocyte proliferation. Required for normal polarization of basal keratinocytes in skin, and for normal cell shape. Required for normal adhesion of keratinocytes to fibronectin and laminin, and for normal keratinocyte migration to wound sites. May mediate TGF-beta 1 signaling in tumor progression. From Homo sapiens (Hum
   4374..4458    +  CDS            large T antigen (fragment): large T antigen from SV40 (simian virus 40)
   4481..4602    +  polyA_signal   SV40 poly(A) signal: SV40 polyadenylation signal
   4636..5064    -  rep_origin     f1 ori (sequence partly withheld): f1 bacteriophage origin of replication; arrow indicates direction of (+) strand synthesis
   5091..5195    +  promoter       AmpR promoter: bla
   5238..5309    +  promoter       SV40 promoter (fragment): SV40 enhancer and early promoter
   5310..5381    +  promoter       SV40 promoter (fragment): SV40 enhancer and early promoter
   5385..5519    +  rep_origin     SV40 ori: SV40 origin of replication
   5568..6362    +  CDS            NeoR/KanR: aminoglycoside phosphotransferase from Tn5; aph(3')-II (or nptII); confers resistance to neomycin, kanamycin, and G418 (Geneticin®)
   6383..6535    +  CDS            ble (fragment): BLE_KLEPN - Experimental evidence at protein level: Swiss-Prot protein existence level 1. Binding protein with a strong affinity to the bleomycin family of antibiotics. Binds to CL990; an antimitotic-antibiotic compound. From Klebsiella pneumoniae.
   6594..6641    +  polyA_signal   HSV TK poly(A) signal: herpes simplex virus thymidine kinase polyadenylation signal (Cole and Stacy, 1985)
   6732..6748    -  polyA_signal   bGH poly(A) signal (fragment): bovine growth hormone polyadenylation signal
>Addgene plasmid #242819 | EBFP2-K1K2 | addgene full sequence | sequence record 489590 | Addgene NGS Result
CTTGAGATCCTTTTTTTCTGCGCGTAATCTGCTGCTTGCAAACAAAAAAACCACCGCTACCAGCGGTGGT
TTGTTTGCCGGATCAAGAGCTACCAACTCTTTTTCCGAAGGTAACTGGCTTCAGCAGAGCGCAGATACCA
AATACTGTTCTTCTAGTGTAGCCGTAGTTAGGCCACCACTTCAAGAACTCTGTAGCACCGCCTACATACC
TCGCTCTGCTAATCCTGTTACCAGTGGCTGCTGCCAGTGGCGATAAGTCGTGTCTTACCGGGTTGGACTC
AAGACGATAGTTACCGGATAAGGCGCAGCGGTCGGGCTGAACGGGGGGTTCGTGCACACAGCCCAGCTTG
GAGCGAACGACCTACACCGAACTGAGATACCTACAGCGTGAGCTATGAGAAAGCGCCACGCTTCCCGAAG
GGAGAAAGGCGGACAGGTATCCGGTAAGCGGCAGGGTCGGAACAGGAGAGCGCACGAGGGAGCTTCCAGG
GGGAAACGCCTGGTATCTTTATAGTCCTGTCGGGTTTCGCCACCTCTGACTTGAGCGTCGATTTTTGTGA
TGCTCGTCAGGGGGGCGGAGCCTATGGAAAAACGCCAGCAACGCGGCCTTTTTACGGTTCCTGGCCTTTT
GCTGGCCTTTTGCTCACATGTTCTTTCCTGCGTTATCCCCTGATTCTGTGGATAACCGTATTACCGCCAT
GCATTAGTTATTAATAGTAATCAATTACGGGGTCATTAGTTCATAGCCCATATATGGAGTTCCGCGTTAC
ATAACTTACGGTAAATGGCCCGCCTGGCTGACCGCCCAACGACCCCCGCCCATTGACGTCAATAATGACG
TATGTTCCCATAGTAACGCCAATAGGGACTTTCCATTGACGTCAATGGGTGGAGTATTTACGGTAAACTG
CCCACTTGGCAGTACATCAAGTGTATCATATGCCAAGTACGCCCCCTATTGACGTCAATGACGGTAAATG
GCCCGCCTGGCATTATGCCCAGTACATGACCTTATGGGACTTTCCTACTTGGCAGTACATCTACGTATTA
GTCATCGCTATTACCATGGTGATGCGGTTTTGGCAGTACATCAATGGGCGTGGATAGCGGTTTGACTCAC
GGGGATTTCCAAGTCTCCACCCCATTGACGTCAATGGGAGTTTGTTTTGGCACCAAAATCAACGGGACTT
TCCAAAATGTCGTAACAACTCCGCCCCATTGACGCAAATGGGCGGTAGGCGTGTACGGTGGGAGGTCTAT
ATAAGCAGAGCTGGTTTAGTGAACCGTCAGATCCGCTAGCGCTACCGGTCGCCACCATGGTGAGCAAGGG
CGAGGAGCTGTTCACCGGGGTGGTGCCCATCCTGGTCGAGCTGGACGGCGACGTAAACGGCCACAAGTTC
AGCGTGAGGGGCGAGGGCGAGGGCGATGCCACCAACGGCAAGCTGACCCTGAAGTTCATCTGCACCACCG
GCAAGCTGCCCGTGCCCTGGCCCACCCTCGTGACCACCCTGAGCCACGGCGTGCAGTGCTTCGCCCGCTA
CCCCGACCACATGAAGCAGCACGACTTCTTCAAGTCCGCCATGCCCGAAGGCTACGTCCAGGAGCGCACC
ATCTTCTTCAAGGACGACGGCACCTACAAGACCCGCGCCGAGGTGAAGTTCGAGGGCGACACCCTAGTGA
ACCGCATCGAGCTGAAGGGCGTCGACTTCAAGGAGGACGGCAACATCCTGGGGCACAAGCTGGAGTACAA
CTTCAACAGCCACAACATCTATATCATGGCCGTCAAGCAGAAGAACGGCATCAAGGTGAACTTCAAGATC
CGCCACAACGTGGAGGACGGCAGCGTGCAGCTCGCCGACCACTACCAGCAGAACACCCCCATCGGCGACG
GCCCCGTGCTGCTGCCCGACAGCCACTACCTGAGCACCCAGTCCGTGCTGAGCAAAGACCCCAACGAGAA
GCGCGATCACATGGTCCTGCTGGAGTTCCGCACCGCCGCCGGGATCACTCTCGGCATGGACGAGCTGTAC
AAGTCCGGACTCAGATCTCGAGCTCAAGCTTCGAATTCTGCAGTCGACGGTACCGCGGGCCCTCGACCCA
CGCGTCCGGCGGCGCGAGGCTTCGCTTTCCTCCAGAGCAGCGACGCGGGTGCCGCCAGCCTCGCCTGTTG
CCGCGGGAGCCCGGCGGGAGGAGCGCGGAAGGGAGCCATGCTGTCATCCACTGACTTTACATTTGCTTCC
TGGGAGCTTGTGGTCCGCGTTGACCATCCCAATGAAGAGCAGCAGAAAGACGTCACACTGAGAGTATCTG
GAGACCTTCACGTTGGAGGAGTGATGCTCAAGTTAGTAGAACAGATCAATATATCCCAAGACTGGTCAGA
CTTTGCTCTTTGGTGGGAACAGAAGCATTGCTGGCTTCTGAAAACCCACTGGACCCTGGACAAATATGGG
GTCCAGGCAGATGCAAAGCTTCTCTTCACCCCTCAGCATAAAATGCTGCGCCTTCGTCTGCCGAATTTGA
AGATGGTGAGGTTGCGAGTCAGCTTCTCAGCTGTGGTTTTTAAAGCTGTCAGTGATATCTGCAAAATCCT
GAATATTAGAAGATCAGAAGAGCTTTCCTTGTTAAAGCCGTCTGGTGACTATTTTAAGAAGAAGAAGAAA
AAAGACAAAAATAATAAGGAACCCATAATTGAAGATATTCTAAACCTGGAGAGTTCTCCAACAGCTTCAG
GTTCATCAGTAAGTCCTGGTTTATACAGTAAAACCATGACCCCTATATATGACCCCATCAATGGAACACC
AGCATCATCCACCATGACTTGGTTCAGTGACAGCCCTTTGACGGAACAAAACTGCAGCATCCTCGCATTC
AGCCAACCCCCCCAGTCCCCAGAAGCACTTGCGGATATGTACCAGCCTCGGTCTCTGGTTGATAAAGCCA
AGCTCAATGCAGGTTGGCTAGACTCCTCACGCTCCCTTATGGAACAAGGCATCCAAGAGGATGAGCAGCT
GCTCTTACGATTTAAATATTATTCTTTCTTCGACTTGAATCCTAAATATGATGCTGTCCGAATAAACCAA
CTCTATGAGCAAGCCAGGTGGGCCATTCTCTTAGAAGAAATTGATTGCACAGAGGAAGAAATGTTGATCT
TTGCAGCTCTACAGTACCACATTAGCAAACTGTCGTTGTCTGCTGAAACACAGGATTTTGCAGGCGAGTC
CGAGGTTGATGAAATAGAAGCGGCGCTTTCTAATTTGGAAGTAACCCTAGAAGGTGGAAAAGCGGACAGC
CTTTTGGAGGACATTACTGATATCCCTAAACTTGCAGATAATCTCAAATTATTTAGGCCCAAGAAGTTAC
TACCAAAAGCTTTCAAACAATATTGGTTTATCTTTAAAGACACATCCATAGCATACTTTAAAAATAAGGA
ACTTGAACAAGGAGAACCACTAGAAAAACTAAATCTTAGAGGCTGCGAAGTTGTGCCCGATGTAAATGTA
GCAGGAAGAAAATTTGGAATCAAGTTACTAATCCCTGTTGCCGATGGTATGAATGAAATGTATTTGAGAT
GTGACCATGAGAATCAATACGCCCAATGGATGGCTGCCTGCATGTTGGCATCGAAGGGCAAAACCATGGC
AGACAGCTCCTACCAGCCAGAGGTCCTCAACATCCTTTCATTTCTGAGGATGAAAAACAGGAACTCTGCA
TCTCAGGTGGCTTCCAGTCTCGAAAACATGGATATGAACCCAGAATGTTTTGTGTCACCACGGTGTGCAA
AAAGACACAAATCCAAACAGCTGGCCGCCCGGATCCTGGAGGCGCACCAGAACGTGGCCCAGATGCCCCT
GGTCGAAGCCAAGCTGCGGTTCATCCAGGCGTGGCAGTCACTGCCTGAATTTGGCATCACTCACTTCATT
GCAAGGTTCCAAGGGGGCAAAAAAGAAGAACTTATTGGAATTGCATACAACAGACTGATTCGGATGGATG
CCAGCACTGGAGATGCAATTAAAACATGGCGTTTCAGCAACATGAAACAGTGGAATGTCAACTGGGAAAT
CAAAATGGTCACCGTAGAGTTTGCAGATGAAGTACGATTGTCCTTCATTTGTACTGAAGTAGATTGCAAA
GTGGTTCATGAATTCATTGGTGGCTACATATTTCTCTCAACACGTGCAAAGGACCAGAATGAAACACTCG
ATGAGGACTTGTTCCACAAATTGACCGGCGGTCAGGATTGAATAGGAAAACTTGTAATAAAACTCCACAG
CCATAACAATATTTAACTTTAAAGCTATTGTTTCTTATATGCTGCTTAATAAAGTAAGCTTGAACTTTAA
AAAAAAAAAAAAAGGGCGGCCGCTCTAGATAACTGATCATAATCAGCCATACCACATTTGTAGAGGTTTT
ACTTGCTTTAAAAAACCTCCCACACCTCCCCCTGAACCTGAAACATAAAATGAATGCAATTGTTGTTGTT
AACTTGTTTATTGCAGCTTATAATGGTTACAAATAAAGCAATAGCATCACAAATTTCACAAATAAAGCAT
TTTTTTCACTGCATTCTAGTTGTGGTTTGTCCAAACTCATCAATGTATCTTAACGCGTAAATTGTAAGCG
TTAATATTTTGTTAAAATTCGCGTTAAATTTTTGTTAAATCAGCTCATTTTTTAACCAATAGGCCGAAAT
CGGCAAAATCCCTTATAAATCAAAAGAATAGACCGAGATAGGGT
[37 nt withheld, positions 4735-4771]
AAAGAACGTGGACTCCAACGTCAAAGG
[49 nt withheld, positions 4799-4847]
T
[91 nt withheld, positions 4849-4939]
G
[124 nt withheld, positions 4941-5064]
CAGGTGGCACTTTTCGGGGAAATGTGCGCGGAACCCCTATTTGTTTATTTTTCTAAATACATTCAAATAT
GTATCCGCTCATGAGACAATAACCCTGATAAATGCTTCAATAATATTGAAAAAGGAAGAGTCCTGAGGCG
GAAAGAACCAGCTGTGGAATGTGTGTCAGTTAGGGTGTGGAAAGTCCCCAGGCTCCCCAGCAGGCAGAAG
TATGCAAAGCATGCATCTCAATTAGTCAGCAACCAGGTGTGGAAAGTCCCCAGGCTCCCCAGCAGGCAGA
AGTATGCAAAGCATGCATCTCAATTAGTCAGCAACCATAGTCCCGCCCCTAACTCCGCCCAGTTCCGCCC
ATTCTCCGCCCCATGGCTGACTAATTTTTTTTATTTATGCAGAGGCCGAGGCCGCCTCGGCCTCTGAGCT
ATTCCAGAAGTAGTGAGGAGGCTTTTTTGGAGGCCTAGGCTTTTGCAAAGATCGATCAAGAGACAGGATG
AGGATCGTTTCGCATGATTGAACAAGATGGATTGCACGCAGGTTCTCCGGCCGCTTGGGTGGAGAGGCTA
TTCGGCTATGACTGGGCACAACAGACAATCGGCTGCTCTGATGCCGCCGTGTTCCGGCTGTCAGCGCAGG
GGCGCCCGGTTCTTTTTGTCAAGACCGACCTGTCCGGTGCCCTGAATGAACTGCAAGACGAGGCAGCGCG
GCTATCGTGGCTGGCCACGACGGGCGTTCCTTGCGCAGCTGTGCTCGACGTTGTCACTGAAGCGGGAAGG
GACTGGCTGCTATTGGGCGAAGTGCCGGGGCAGGATCTCCTGTCATCTCACCTTGCTCCTGCCGAGAAAG
TATCCATCATGGCTGATGCAATGCGGCGGCTGCATACGCTTGATCCGGCTACCTGCCCATTCGACCACCA
AGCGAAACATCGCATCGAGCGAGCACGTACTCGGATGGAAGCCGGTCTTGTCGATCAGGATGATCTGGAC
GAAGAGCATCAGGGGCTCGCGCCAGCCGAACTGTTCGCCAGGCTCAAGGCGAGCATGCCCGACGGCGAGG
ATCTCGTCGTGACCCATGGCGATGCCTGCTTGCCGAATATCATGGTGGAAAATGGCCGCTTTTCTGGATT
CATCGACTGTGGCCGGCTGGGTGTGGCGGACCGCTATCAGGACATAGCGTTGGCTACCCGTGATATTGCT
GAAGAGCTTGGCGGCGAATGGGCTGACCGCTTCCTCGTGCTTTACGGTATCGCCGCTCCCGATTCGCAGC
GCATCGCCTTCTATCGCCTTCTTGACGAGTTCTTCTGAGCGGGACTCTGGGGTTCGAAATGACCGACCAA
GCGACGCCCAACCTGCCATCACGAGATTTCGATTCCACCGCCGCCTTCTATGAAAGGTTGGGCTTCGGAA
TCGTTTTCCGGGACGCCGGCTGGATGATCCTCCAGCGCGGGGATCTCATGCTGGAGTTCTTCGCCCACCC
TAGGGGGAGGCTAACTGAAACACGGAAGGAGACAATACCGGAAGGAACCCGCGCTATGACGGCAATAAAA
AGACAGAATAAAACGCACGGTGTTGGGTCGTTTGTTCATAAACGCGGGGTTCGGTCCCAGGGCTGGCACT
CTGTCGATACCCCACCGAGACCCCATTGGGGCCAATACGCCCGCGTTTCTTCCTTTTCCCCACCCCACCC
CCCAAGTTCGGGTGAAGGCCCAGGGCTCGCAGCCAACGTCGGGGCGGCAGGCCCTGCCATAGCCTCAGGT
TACTCATATATACTTTAGATTGATTTAAAACTTCATTTTTAATTTAAAAGGATCTAGGTGAAGATCCTTT
TTGATAATCTCATGACCAAAATCCCTTAACGTGAGTTTTCGTTCCACTGAGCGTCAGACCCCGTAGAAAA
GATCAAAGGATCTT
